Addgene plasmid #177045: pEPQD1CB0113
Purpose: MoClo Level 1, position 4, transcriptional unit for transient expression of geraniol 8-oxidase (CrG8H) from Catharanthus roseus driven by 35S promoter
Depositing lab: Nicola Patron. Depositing organization: Earlham Institute. Publication: Reconstitution of monoterpene indole alkaloid biosynthesis in genome engineered Nicotiana benthamiana. Dudley QM, Jo S, Guerrero DAS, Chhetry M, Smedley MA, Harwood WA, Sherden NH, O'Connor SE, Caputi L, Patron NJ. Commun Biol. 2022 Sep 10;5(1):949. doi: 10.1038/s42003-022-03904-w. PubMed 36088516.
Backbone
  Vector backbone: pICH47761
  Vector type: Synthetic Biology
Growth in bacteria
  Bacterial resistance: Ampicillin, 100 μg/mL
  Growth temperature: 37°C
  Growth strain: DH5alpha
  Copy number: High Copy
Gene/Insert
  Gene/Insert name: geraniol 8-oxidase (CrG8H) from Catharanthus roseus (alt name: P4_35SshortTMV-CrG8H-35Sterm)
  Species: Other
  Cloning method: Restriction Enzyme; 5′ cloning site Unknown (unknown if destroyed); 3′ cloning site Unknown (unknown if destroyed)
  Sequencing primers: 5′ CTGGTGGCAGGATATATTGTGGTG; 3′ GAACCCTGTGGTTGGCATGCACATAC
Terms and licenses: Academic/Nonprofit Terms; Industry Terms: Not Available to Industry
How to cite: pEPQD1CB0113 was a gift from Nicola Patron (Addgene plasmid # 177045 ; http://n2t.net/addgene:177045 ; RRID:Addgene_177045)
