[The description below was written by a language model from this plasmid's Addgene catalogue record and pLannotate feature annotations shown in this document.]
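Description:
pEPQD1CB0113 is a 6,579 nt MoClo (Golden Gate modular cloning) Level 1 plasmid built in the pICH47761 acceptor backbone, which defines position 4 in a multigene assembly. It is a binary-type vector: the payload lies between nopaline C58-type left and right T-DNA border repeats, so it can be delivered into plant cells by Agrobacterium. The backbone carries two replication systems: a high-copy ColE1/pUC-type origin for propagation in E. coli, and the broad-host-range incP oriV together with its initiator gene trfA, which supports maintenance in Agrobacterium. Selection is by ampicillin/carbenicillin resistance through β-lactamase expressed from its own promoter. A very short TetR fragment is also annotated in the backbone and is probably a non-functional remnant.

The T-DNA contains a single transcriptional unit. A short form of the cauliflower mosaic virus 35S promoter, a strong constitutive plant promoter, is followed by the tobacco mosaic virus Ω 5' leader, which enhances translation. These elements drive the coding sequence of geraniol 8-oxidase from Catharanthus roseus (CrG8H, annotated as CYP76B6 and also known as G10H). Transcription ends at the CaMV 35S terminator/polyadenylation signal. The enzyme is a cytochrome P450 that hydroxylates geraniol to hydroxygeraniol, an early step toward the terpenoid (monoterpene) indole alkaloids such as vinblastine and vincristine. No epitope tag or reporter is annotated.

The construct is intended for transient expression of CrG8H in plants. According to the associated publication title, it was used in reconstituting monoterpene indole alkaloid biosynthesis in Nicotiana benthamiana. As a Level 1 module, it could also be combined with units from neighbouring positions into a higher-level multigene construct.
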