Features (pLannotate 1.2.2; 13 found; start..end, strand, type, name):
    133..157     +  misc_feature   LB T-DNA repeat: left border repeat from nopaline C58 T-DNA
    343..688     +  promoter       CaMV 35S promoter: strong constitutive promoter from cauliflower mosaic virus
    640..686     +  promoter       minimal CaMV 35S promoter: minimal 35S promoter from cauliflower mosaic virus
    717..770     +  misc_feature   TMV Ω: translational enhancer from the tobacco mosaic virus 5'-leader sequence (Gallie et al., 1988)
    779..2257    +  CDS            CYP76B6: C76B6_CATRO - Also known as G10H. Experimental evidence at protein level: Swiss-Prot protein existence level 1. Hydroxylase involved in the biosynthesis of hydroxygeraniol, a precursor of the terpenoid indole alkaloids such as vinblastine and vincristine. Also able to hydroxylate in vitro nerol and to catalyze 3'-hydroxylation of the flavanone naringenin to form eriodictyol. No activity with apigenin, kaempferol, p-coumaric acid and ferulic acid as substrates. From Catharanthus roseus (Madagascar periwinkle) (Vinca rosea).
   2295..2469    +  polyA_signal   CaMV poly(A) signal: cauliflower mosaic virus polyadenylation signal
   2514..2538    +  misc_feature   RB T-DNA repeat: right border repeat from nopaline C58 T-DNA
   2650..2670    -  CDS            TetR (fragment): tetracycline resistance regulatory protein; tetR
   2697..3842    -  CDS            trfA: TRFA_ECOLX - Experimental evidence at protein level: Swiss-Prot protein existence level 1. Also involved in plasmid copy number control, promoting intermolecular coupling of protein bound iterons at oriV, which inhibits replication initiation. From Escherichia coli.
   4178..4766    -  rep_origin     ori: high-copy-number ColE1/pMB1/pBR322/pUC origin of replication
   4937..5797    -  CDS            AmpR: β-lactamase; bla; confers resistance to ampicillin, carbenicillin, and related antibiotics
   5798..5902    -  promoter       AmpR promoter: bla
   5989..41      -  rep_origin     oriV (across the origin): incP origin of replication
>Addgene plasmid #177045 | pEPQD1CB0113 | addgene full sequence | sequence record 349417 | Addgene NGS Result
CCGCCAGCCCAGCGGCGAGGGCAACCAGCCCGGTGAGCGTCGCAAAGGAGATCCTGATCTGACTGATGGG
CTGCCTGTATCGAGTGGTGATTTTGTGCCGAGCTGCCGGTCGGGGAGCTGTTGGCTGGCTGGTGGCAGGA
TATATTGTGGTGTAAACAAATTGACGCTTAGACAACTTAATAACACATTGCGGACGTTTTTAATGTACTG
GGGTGGATGCAGTGGGCCCCACTCTGTGAAGACAATTACGAATTCCCATGGGGAGGTCAACATGGTGGAG
CACGACACTCTGGTCTACTCCAAAAATGTCAAAGATACAGTCTCAGAAGATCAAAGGGCTATTGAGACTT
TTCAACAAAGGATAATTTCGGGAAACCTCCTCGGATTCCATTGCCCAGCTATCTGTCACTTCATCGAAAG
GACAGTAGAAAAGGAAGGTGGCTCCTACAAATGCCATCATTGCGATAAAGGAAAGGCTATCATTCAAGAT
CTCTCTGCCGACAGTGGTCCCAAAGATGGACCCCCACCCACGAGGAGCATCGTGGAAAAAGAAGAGGTTC
CAACCACGTCTACAAAGCAAGTGGATTGATGTGACATCTCCACTGACGTAAGGGATGACGCACAATCCCA
CTATCCTTCGCAAGACCCTTCCTCTATATAAGGAAGTTCATTTCATTTGGAGAGGACACGCTCGAGTATA
AGAGCTCATTTTTACAACAATTACCAACAACAACAAACAACAAACAACATTACAATTACATTTACAATTA
TCGATACAATGGATTACCTTACCATAATATTAACTTTACTATTTGCCTTGACTCTCTATGAAGCCTTCAG
CTACCTATCCAGAAGAACCAAAAACCTTCCTCCAGGACCATCGCCATTGCCGTTCATCGGAAGCCTCCAT
TTATTAGGCGACCAACCACACAAATCCTTAGCAAAACTTTCCAAAAAACACGGTCCAATTATGAGTCTCA
AATTAGGCCAGATCACTACAATCGTCATATCTTCATCAACAATGGCGAAAGAAGTTCTTCAAAAACAGGA
TTTAGCATTTTCAAGCAGATCAGTTCCAAACGCACTCCACGCTCACAATCAATTCAAATTCTCCGTTGTA
TGGCTTCCGGTAGCCTCACGATGGAGAAGCCTTCGAAAAGTTTTGAATTCTAATATATTTTCCGGCAATC
GGCTCGACGCTAATCAACATTTGAGAACTAGAAAAGTACAGGAACTAATTGCGTATTGCCGGAAAAATAG
CCAGAGCGGAGAAGCGGTTGACGTCGGCCGAGCTGCTTTTAGAACTTCGTTGAATTTGTTGTCGAATTTG
ATTTTTTCAAAGGATTTGACGGATCCTTATTCGGATTCTGCCAAGGAATTCAAGGATTTGGTTTGGAATA
TAATGGTTGAGGCGGGGAAACCTAATTTGGTCGATTTTTTTCCCCTGCTTGAAAAAGTTGATCCTCAAGG
TATACGACATCGTATGACGATTCACTTTGGGGAAGTTCTTAAGCTTTTTGGTGGACTTGTTAATGAAAGA
TTGGAGCAAAGAAGATCAAAAGGGGAAAAAAATGATGTGTTGGATGTACTTCTAACTACCAGCCAAGAAA
GCCCTGAGGAAATCGATAGAACTCACATTGAGCGAATGTGCTTGGACCTGTTTGTAGCAGGGACGGACAC
AACATCAAGCACATTAGAATGGGCAATGTCAGAAATGCTTAAAAACCCAGACAAAATGAAGAAAACCCAA
GATGAACTTGCACAAGTAATCGGCAGAGGAAAAACAATAGAAGAATCCGATATTAACCGCTTACCTTACT
TAAGATGCGTTATGAAAGAAACCTTAAGGATACATCCACCAGTTCCCTTCTTAATTCCTCGCAAAGTGGA
ACAAAGTGTTGAGGTTTGTGGATACAATGTCCCTAAAGGATCACAAGTTCTTGTGAATGCTTGGGCAATT
GGACGTGATGAAACTGTTTGGGATGATGCTTTGGCATTCAAACCCGAGAGATTTATGGAATCTGAATTGG
ATATCCGTGGAAGAGATTTCGAGCTGATTCCGTTCGGTGCTGGCCGAAGAATTTGCCCAGGGTTGCCATT
GGCACTAAGGACTGTGCCTTTGATGCTTGGTTCTTTGTTGAACTCTTTTAATTGGAAGCTTGAAGGTGGG
ATGGCTCCAAAAGATTTGGATATGGAGGAGAAGTTTGGTATTACACTGCAGAAGGCTCATCCTTTGCGTG
CTGTACCAAGCACCCTTTAAGCTTCTCTAGCTAGAGTCGATCGACAAGCTCGAGTTTCTCCATAATAATG
TGTGAGTAGTTCCCAGATAAGGGAATTAGGGTTCCTATAGGGTTTCGCTCATGTGTTGAGCATATAAGAA
ACCCTTAGTATGTATTTGTATTTGTAAAATACTTCTATCAATAAAATTTCTAATTCCTAAAACCAAAATC
CAGTACTAAAATCCAGATCGCTCAGATTGTCTTCTGCACGAAGTGGTTTAAACTATCAGTGTTTGACAGG
ATATATTGGCGGGTAAACCTAAGAGAAAAGAGCGTTTATTAGAATAATCGGATATTTAAAAGGGCGTGAA
AAGGTTTATCCGTTCGTCCATTTGTATGTGCATGCCAACCACAGGGTTCCCCAGATCAGGCGCTGGCTGC
TGAACCCCCAGCCGGAACTGACCCCACAAGGCCCTAGCGTTTGCAATGCACCAGGTCATCATTGACCCAG
GCGTGTTCCACCAGGCCGCTGCCTCGCAACTCTTCGCAGGCTTCGCCGACCTGCTCGCGCCACTTCTTCA
CGCGGGTGGAATCCGATCCGCACATGAGGCGGAAGGTTTCCAGCTTGAGCGGGTACGGCTCCCGGTGCGA
GCTGAAATAGTCGAACATCCGTCGGGCCGTCGGCGACAGCTTGCGGTACTTCTCCCATATGAATTTCGTG
TAGTGGTCGCCAGCAAACAGCACGACGATTTCCTCGTCGATCAGGACCTGGCAACGGGACGTTTTCTTGC
CACGGTCCAGGACGCGGAAGCGGTGCAGCAGCGACACCGATTCCAGGTGCCCAACGCGGTCGGACGTGAA
GCCCATCGCCGTCGCCTGTAGGCGCGACAGGCATTCCTCGGCCTTCGTGTAATACCGGCCATTGATCGAC
CAGCCCAGGTCCTGGCAAAGCTCGTAGAACGTGAAGGTGATCGGCTCGCCGATAGGGGTGCGCTTCGCGT
ACTCCAACACCTGCTGCCACACCAGTTCGTCATCGTCGGCCCGCAGCTCGACGCCGGTGTAGGTGATCTT
CACGTCCTTGTTGACGTGGAAAATGACCTTGTTTTGCAGCGCCTCGCGCGGGATTTTCTTGTTGCGCGTG
GTGAACAGGGCAGAGCGGGCCGTGTCGTTTGGCATCGCTCGCATCGTGTCCGGCCACGGCGCAATATCGA
ACAAGGAAAGCTGCATTTCCTTGATCTGCTGCTTCGTGTGTTTCAGCAACGCGGCCTGCTTGGCCTCGCT
GACCTGTTTTGCCAGGTCCTCGCCGGCGGTTTTTCGCTTCTTGGTCGTCATAGTTCCTCGCGTGTCGATG
GTCATCGACTTCGCCAAACCTGCCGCCTCCTGTTCAAGACGACGCGAACGCTCCACGGCGGCCGATGGCG
CGGGCAGGGCAGGGGGAGCCAGTTGCACGCTGTCGCGCTCGATCTTGGCCGTAGCTTGCTGGACCATCGA
GCCGACGGACTGGAAGGTTTCGCGGGGCGCACGCATGACGGTGCGGCTTGCGATGGTTTCGGCATCCTCG
GCGGAAAACCCCGCGTCGATCAGTTCTTGCCTGTATGCCTTCCGGTCAAACGTCCGATTCATTCACCCTC
CTTGCGGGATTGCCCCGACTCACGCCGGGGCAATGTGCCCTTATTCCTGATTTGACCCGCCTGGTGCCTT
GGTGTCCAGATAATCCACCTTATCGGCAATGAAGTCGGTCCCGTAGACCGTCTGGCCGTCCTTCTCGTAC
TTGGTATTCCGAATCTTGCCCTGCACGAATACCAGCGACCCCTTGCCCAAATACTTGCCGTGGGCCTCGG
CCTGAGAGCCAAAACACTTGATGCGGAAGAAGTCGGTGCGCTCCTGCTTGTCGCCGGCATCGTTGCGCCA
CATCTAGGATCTGCCAGGAACCGTAAAAAGGCCGCGTTGCTGGCGTTTTTCCATAGGCTCCGCCCCCCTG
ACGAGCATCACAAAAATCGACGCTCAAGTCAGAGGTGGCGAAACCCGACAGGACTATAAAGATACCAGGC
GTTTCCCCCTGGAAGCTCCCTCGTGCGCTCTCCTGTTCCGACCCTGCCGCTTACCGGATACCTGTCCGCC
TTTCTCCCTTCGGGAAGCGTGGCGCTTTCTCATAGCTCACGCTGTAGGTATCTCAGTTCGGTGTAGGTCG
TTCGCTCCAAGCTGGGCTGTGTGCACGAACCCCCCGTTCAGCCCGACCGCTGCGCCTTATCCGGTAACTA
TCGTCTTGAGTCCAACCCGGTAAGACACGACTTATCGCCACTGGCAGCAGCCACTGGTAACAGGATTAGC
AGAGCGAGGTATGTAGGCGGTGCTACAGAGTTCTTGAAGTGGTGGCCTAACTACGGCTACACTAGAAGAA
CAGTATTTGGTATCTGCGCTCTGCTGAAGCCAGTTACCTTCGGAAAAAGAGTTGGTAGCTCTTGATCCGG
CAAACAAACCACCGCTGGTAGCGGTGGTTTTTTTGTTTGCAAGCAGCAGATTACGCGCAGAAAAAAAGGA
TCTCAAGAAGATCCTTTGATCTTTTCTACGGGGTCTGACGCTCAGTGGAACGAAAACTCACGTTAAGGGA
TTTTGGTCATGAGATTATCAAAAAGGATCTTCACCTAGATCCTTTTAAATTAAAAATGAAGTTTTAAATC
AATCTAAAGTATATATGAGTAAACTTGGTCTGACAGTTACCAATGCTTAATCAGTGAGGCACCTATCTCA
GCGATCTGTCTATTTCGTTCATCCATAGTTGCCTGACTCCCCGTCGTGTAGATAACTACGATACGGGAGG
GCTTACCATCTGGCCCCAGTGCTGCAATGATACCGCGAGAACCACGCTCACCGGCTCCAGATTTATCAGC
AATAAACCAGCCAGCCGGAAGGGCCGAGCGCAGAAGTGGTCCTGCAACTTTATCCGCCTCCATCCAGTCT
ATTAATTGTTGCCGGGAAGCTAGAGTAAGTAGTTCGCCAGTTAATAGTTTGCGCAACGTTGTTGCCATTG
CTACAGGCATCGTGGTGTCACGCTCGTCGTTTGGTATGGCTTCATTCAGCTCCGGTTCCCAACGATCAAG
GCGAGTTACATGATCCCCCATGTTGTGCAAAAAAGCGGTTAGCTCCTTCGGTCCTCCGATCGTTGTCAGA
AGTAAGTTGGCCGCAGTGTTATCACTCATGGTTATGGCAGCACTGCATAATTCTCTTACTGTCATGCCAT
CCGTAAGATGCTTTTCTGTGACTGGTGAGTACTCAACCAAGTCATTCTGAGAATAGTGTATGCGGCGACC
GAGTTGCTCTTGCCCGGCGTCAATACGGGATAATACCGCGCCACATAGCAGAACTTTAAAAGTGCTCATC
ATTGGAAAACGTTCTTCGGGGCGAAAACTCTCAAGGATCTTACCGCTGTTGAGATCCAGTTCGATGTAAC
CCACTCGTGCACCCAACTGATCTTCAGCATCTTTTACTTTCACCAGCGTTTCTGGGTGAGCAAAAACAGG
AAGGCAAAATGCCGCAAAAAAGGGAATAAGGGCGACACGGAAATGTTGAATACTCATACTCTTCCTTTTT
CAATATTATTGAAGCATTTATCAAGGTTATTGTCTCATGAGCGGATACATATTTGAATGTATTTAGAAAA
ATAAACAAATAGGGGTTCCGCGCACGAATTGGCCAGCGCTGCCATTTTTGGGGTGAGGCCGTTCGCGGCC
GAGGGGCGCAGCCCCTGGGGGGATGGGAGGCCCGCGTTAGCGGGCCGGGAGGGTTCGAGAAGGGGGGGCA
CCCCCCTTCGGCGTGCGCGGTCACGCGCACAGGGCGCAGCCCTGGTTAAAAACAAGGTTTATAAATATTG
GTTTAAAAGCAGGTTAAAAGACAGGTTAGCGGTGGCCGAAAAACGGGCGGAAACCCTTGCAAATGCTGGA
TTTTCTGCCTGTGGACAGCCCCTCAAATGTCAATAGGTGCGCCCCTCATCTGTCAGCACTCTGCCCCTCA
AGTGTCAAGGATCGCGCCCCTCATCTGTCAGTAGTCGCGCCCCTCAAGTGTCAATACCGCAGGGCACTTA
TCCCCAGGCTTGTCCACATCATCTGTGGGAAACTCGCGTAAAATCAGGCGTTTTCGCCGATTTGCGAGGC
TGGCCAGCTCCACGTCGCCGGCCGAAATCGAGCCTGCCCCTCATCTGTCAACGCCGCGCCGGGTGAGTCG
GCCCCTCAAGTGTCAACGTCCGCCCCTCATCTGTCAGTGAGGGCCAAGTTTTCCGCGAGGTATCCACAAC
GCCGGCGGCCGCGGTGTCTCGCACACGGCTTCGACGGCGTTTCTGGCGCGTTTGCAGGGCCATAGACGG
